>Addgene plasmid #85552 | FgH1tUTCherry | addgene full sequence | sequence record 169902 | Addgene NGS Result
GACATTGATTATTGACTAGTTATTAATAGTAATCAATTACGGGGTCATTAGTTCATAGCCCATATATGGA
GTTCCGCGTTACATAACTTACGGTAAATGGCCCGCCTGGCTGACCGCCCAACGACCCCCGCCCATTGACG
TCAATAATGACGTATGTTCCCATAGTAACGCCAATAGGGACTTTCCATTGACGTCAATGGGTGGAGTATT
TACGGTAAACTGCCCACTTGGCAGTACATCAAGTGTATCATATGCCAAGTACGCCCCCTATTGACGTCAA
TGACGGTAAATGGCCCGCCTGGCATTATGCCCAGTACATGACCTTATGGGACTTTCCTACTTGGCAGTAC
ATCTACGTATTAGTCATCGCTATTACCATGGTGATGCGGTTTTGGCAGTACATCAATGGGCGTGGATAGC
GGTTTGACTCACGGGGATTTCCAAGTCTCCACCCCATTGACGTCAATGGGAGTTTGTTTTGGCACCAAAA
TCAACGGGACTTTCCAAAATGTCGTAACAACTCCGCCCCATTGACGCAAATGGGCGGTAGGCGTGTACGG
TGGGAGGTCTATATAAGCAGCGCGTTTTGCCTGTACTGGGTCTCTCTGGTTAGACCAGATCTGAGCCTGG
GAGCTCTCTGGCTAACTAGGGAACCCACTGCTTAAGCCTCAATAAAGCTTGCCTTGAGTGCTTCAAGTAG
TGTGTGCCCGTCTGTTGTGTGACTCTGGTAACTAGAGATCCCTCAGACCCTTTTAGTCAGTGTGGAAAAT
CTCTAGCAGTGGCGCCCGAACAGGGACTTGAAAGCGAAAGGGAAACCAGAGGAGCTCTCTCGACGCAGGA
CTCGGCTTGCTGAAGCGCGCACGGCAAGAGGCGAGGGGCGGCGACTGGTGAGTACGCCAAAAATTTTGAC
TAGCGGAGGCTAGAAGGAGAGAGATGGGTGCGAGAGCGTCAGTATTAAGCGGGGGAGAATTAGATCGCGA
TGGGAAAAAATTCGGTTAAGGCCAGGGGGAAAGAAAAAATATAAATTAAAACATATAGTATGGGCAAGCA
GGGAGCTAGAACGATTCGCAGTTAATCCTGGCCTGTTAGAAACATCAGAAGGCTGTAGACAAATACTGGG
ACAGCTACAACCATCCCTTCAGACAGGATCAGAAGAACTTAGATCATTATATAATACAGTAGCAACCCTC
TATTGTGTGCATCAAAGGATAGAGATAAAAGACACCAAGGAAGCTTTAGACAAGATAGAGGAAGAGCAAA
ACAAAAGTAAGACCACCGCACAGCAAGCGGCCGCTGATCTTCAGACCTGGAGGAGGAGATATGAGGGACA
ATTGGAGAAGTGAATTATATAAATATAAAGTAGTAAAAATTGAACCATTAGGAGTAGCACCCACCAAGGC
AAAGAGAAGAGTGGTGCAGAGAGAAAAAAGAGCAGTGGGAATAGGAGCTTTGTTCCTTGGGTTCTTGGGA
GCAGCAGGAAGCACTATGGGCGCAGCGTCAATGACGCTGACGGTACAGGCCAGACAATTATTGTCTGGTA
TAGTGCAGCAGCAGAACAATTTGCTGAGGGCTATTGAGGCGCAACAGCATCTGTTGCAACTCACAGTCTG
GGGCATCAAGCAGCTCCAGGCAAGAATCCTGGCTGTGGAAAGATACCTAAAGGATCAACAGCTCCTGGGG
ATTTGGGGTTGCTCTGGAAAACTCATTTGCACCACTGCTGTGCCTTGGAATGCTAGTTGGAGTAATAAAT
CTCTGGAACAGATTTGGAATCACACGACCTGGATGGAGTGGGACAGAGAAATTAACAATTACACAAGCTT
AATACACTCCTTAATTGAAGAATCGCAAAACCAGCAAGAAAAGAATGAACAAGAATTATTGGAATTAGAT
AAATGGGCAAGTTTGTGGAATTGGTTTAACATAACAAATTGGCTGTGGTATATAAAATTATTCATAATGA
TAGTAGGAGGCTTGGTAGGTTTAAGAATAGTTTTTGCTGTACTTTCTATAGTGAATAGAGTTAGGCAGGG
ATATTCACCATTATCGTTTCAGACCCACCTCCCAACCCCGAGGGGACCCGACAGGCCCGAAGGAATAGAA
GAAGAAGGTGGAGAGAGAGACAGAGACAGATCCATTCGATTAGTGAACGGATCGGCACTGCGTGCGCCAA
TTCTGCAGACAAATGGCAGTATTCATCCACAATTTTAAAAGAAAAGGGGGGATTGGGGGGTACAGTGCAG
GGGAAAGAATAGTAGACATAATAGCAACAGACATACAAACTAAAGAATTACAAAAACAAATTACAAAAAT
TCAAAATTTTCGGGTTTATTACAGGGACAGCAGAGATCCAGTTTGGTTAATTAACCATGGAATTCGAACG
CTGACGTCATCAACCCGCTCCAAGGAATCGCGGGCCCAGTGTCACTAGGCGGGAACACCCAGCGCGCGTG
CGCCCTGGCAGGAAGATGGCTGTGAGGGACAGGGGAGTGGCGCCCTGCAATATTTGCATGTCGCTATGTG
TTCTGGGAAATCACCATAAACGTGAAATGTCTTTGGATTTGGGAATCTTATAAGTCCCTATCAGTGATAG
AGATTCCCGGAGACGGACGTCTCGGTTTTAGAGCTAGAAATAGCAAGTTAAAATAAGGCTAGTCCGTTAT
CAACTTGAAAAAGTGGCACCGAGTCGGTGCTTTTTTTTTAATTAACCCGTGTCGGCTCCAGATCTGGCCT
CCGCGCCGGGTTTTGGCGCCTCCCGCGGGCGCCCCCCTCCTCACGGCGAGCGCTGCCACGTCAGACGAAG
GGCGCAGCGAGCGTCCTGATCCTTCCGCCCGGACGCTCAGGACAGCGGCCCGCTGCTCATAAGACTCGGC
CTTAGAACCCCAGTATCAGCAGAAGGACATTTTAGGACGGGACTTGGGTGACTCTAGGGCACTGGTTTTC
TTTCCAGAGAGCGGAACAGGCGAGGAAAAGTAGTCCCTTCTCGGCGATTCTGCGGAGGGATCTCCGTGGG
GCGGTGAACGCCGATGATTATATAAGGACGCGCCGGGTGTGGCACAGCTAGTTCCGTCGCAGCCGGGATT
TGGGTCGCGGTTCTTGTTTGTGGATCGCTGTGATCGTCACTTGGTGAGTAGCGGGCTGCTGGGCTGGCCG
GGGCTTTCGTGGCCGCCGGGCCGCTCGGTGGGACGGAAGCGTGTGGAGAGACCGCCAAGGGCTGTAGTCT
GGGTCCGCGAGCAAGGTTGCCCTGAACTGGGGGTTGGGGGGAGCGCAGCAAAATGGCGGCTGTTCCCGAG
TCTTGAATGGAAGACGCTTGTGAGGCGGGCTGTGAGGTCGTTGAAACAAGGTGGGGGGCATGGTGGGCGG
CAAGAACCCAAGGTCTTGAGGCCTTCGCTAATGCGGGAAAGCTCTTATTCGGGTGAGATGGGCTGGGGCA
CCATCTGGGGACCCTGACGTGAAGTTTGTCACTGACTGGAGAACTCGGTTTGTCGTCTGTTGCGGGGGCG
GCAGTTATGGCGGTGCCGTTGGGCAGTGCACCCGTACCTTTGGGAGCGCGCGCCCTCGTCGTGTCGTGAC
GTCACCCGTTCTGTTGGCTTATAATGCAGGGTGGGGCCACCTGCCGGTAGGTGTGCGGTAGGCTTTTCTC
CGTCGCAGGACGCAGGGTTCGGGCCTAGGGTAGGCTCTCCTGAATCGACAGGCGCCGGACCTCTGGTGAG
GGGAGGGATAAGTGAGGCGTCAGTTTCTTTGGTCGGTTTTATGTACCTATCTTCTTAAGTAGCTGAAGCT
CCGGTTTTGAACTATGCGCTCGGGGTTGGCGAGTGTGTTTTGTGAAGTTTTTTAGGCACCTTTTGAAATG
TAATCATTTGGGTCAATATGTAATTTTCAGTGTTAGACTAGTAAATTGTCCGCTAAATTCTGGCCGTTTT
TGGCTTTTTTGTTAGACGAAGCTTGGGCTGCAGGTCGACTCTAGAGGATCTGAATTCACCATGTCCAGAC
TGGACAAGAGCAAAGTCATCAACTCTGCCTTGGAGCTCCTGAATGAAGTTGGCATTGAGGGCTTGACCAC
CAGGAAGCTGGCCCAGAAGCTGGGTGTGGAGCAGCCTACCCTGTACTGGCATGTGAAGAACAAGAGGGCT
CTGCTTGATGCCCTGGCCATTGAGATGTTGGACAGGCACCACACCCACTTCTGCCCTCTGGAAGGGGAGT
CCTGGCAGGACTTCCTGAGGAACAATGCCAAGAGCTTCAGATGTGCCTTGCTCTCCCACCGGGATGGTGC
CAAAGTTCACTTGGGCACCAGGCCTACAGAGAAGCAGTATGAGACCCTGGAGAACCAGCTGGCATTCCTG
TGCCAACAAGGCTTCTCCCTGGAAAATGCCTTGTATGCCCTCTCTGCTGTGGGCCACTTCACCTTGGGCT
GTGTGCTGGAGGACCAGGAGCACCAAGTTGCCAAGGAGGAGAGGGAGACCCCCACCACTGACTCCATGCC
ACCACTGCTGCGGCAAGCTATTGAGTTGTTTGACCACCAAGGGGCTGAGCCTGCATTCCTTTTTGGCCTG
GAACTGATCATCTGTGGCCTGGAAAAGCAGCTGAAATGTGAGTCTGGCTCTGGATCCGGTGAGGGCAGAG
GAAGTCTGCTAACATGCGGTGACGTCGAGGAGAATCCTGGCCCAATGGTGAGCAAGGGCGAGGAGGATAA
CATGGCCATCATCAAGGAGTTCATGCGCTTCAAGGTGCACATGGAGGGCTCCGTGAACGGCCACGAGTTC
GAGATCGAGGGCGAGGGCGAGGGCCGCCCCTACGAGGGCACCCAGACCGCCAAGCTGAAGGTGACCAAGG
GTGGCCCCCTGCCCTTCGCCTGGGACATCCTGTCCCCTCAGTTCATGTACGGCTCCAAGGCCTACGTGAA
GCACCCCGCCGACATCCCCGACTACTTGAAGCTGTCCTTCCCCGAGGGCTTCAAGTGGGAGCGCGTGATG
AACTTCGAGGACGGCGGCGTGGTGACCGTGACCCAGGACTCCTCCCTGCAGGACGGCGAGTTCATCTACA
AGGTGAAGCTGCGCGGCACCAACTTCCCCTCCGACGGCCCCGTAATGCAGAAGAAGACCATGGGCTGGGA
GGCCTCCTCCGAGCGGATGTACCCCGAGGACGGCGCCCTGAAGGGCGAGATCAAGCAGAGGCTGAAGCTG
AAGGACGGCGGCCACTACGACGCTGAGGTCAAGACCACCTACAAGGCCAAGAAGCCCGTGCAGCTGCCCG
GCGCCTACAACGTCAACATCAAGTTGGACATCACCTCCCACAACGAGGACTACACCATCGTGGAACAGTA
CGAACGCGCCGAGGGCCGCCACTCCACCGGCGGCATGGACGAGCTGTACAAGTAGTGACAATTCGATATC
AAGCTTATCGATAATCAACCTCTGGATTACAAAATTTGTGAAAGATTGACTGGTATTCTTAACTATGTTG
CTCCTTTTACGCTATGTGGATACGCTGCTTTAATGCCTTTGTATCATGCTATTGCTTCCCGTATGGCTTT
CATTTTCTCCTCCTTGTATAAATCCTGGTTGCTGTCTCTTTATGAGGAGTTGTGGCCCGTTGTCAGGCAA
CGTGGCGTGGTGTGCACTGTGTTTGCTGACGCAACCCCCACTGGTTGGGGCATTGCCACCACCTGTCAGC
TCCTTTCCGGGACTTTCGCTTTCCCCCTCCCTATTGCCACGGCGGAACTCATCGCCGCCTGCCTTGCCCG
CTGCTGGACAGGGGCTCGGCTGTTGGGCACTGACAATTCCGTGGTGTTGTCGGGGAAATCATCGTCCTTT
CCTTGGCTGCTCGCCTGTGTTGCCACCTGGATTCTGCGCGGGACGTCCTTCTGCTACGTCCCTTCGGCCC
TCAATCCAGCGGACCTTCCTTCCCGCGGCCTGCTGCCGGCTCTGCGGCCTCTTCCGCGTCTTCGCCTTCG
CCCTCAGACGAGTCGGATCTCCCTTTGGGCCGCCTCCCCGCATCGATACCGTCGACCTCGTCGAGACCTA
GAAAAACATGGAGCAATCACAAGTAGCAATACAGCAGCTACCAATGCTGATTGTGCCTGGCTAGAAGCAC
AAGAGGAGGAGGAGGTGGGTTTTCCAGTCACACCTCAGGTACCTTTAAGACCAATGACTTACAAGGCAGC
TGTAGATCTTAGCCACTTTTTAAAAGAAAAGGGGGGACTGGAAGGGCTAATTCACTCCCAACGAAGACAA
GATATCCTTGATCTGTGGATCTACCACACACAAGGCTACTTCCCTGATTGGCAGAACTACACACCAGGGC
CAGGGATCAGATATCCACTGACCTTTGGATGGTGCTACAAGCTAGTACCAGTTGAGCAAGAGAAGGTAGA
AGAAGCCAATGAAGGAGAGAACACCCGCTTGTTACACCCTGTGAGCCTGCATGGGATGGATGACCCGGAG
AGAGAAGTATTAGAGTGGAGGTTTGACAGCCGCCTAGCATTTCATCACATGGCCCGAGAGCTGCATCCGG
ACTGTACTGGGTCTCTCTGGTTAGACCAGATCTGAGCCTGGGAGCTCTCTGGCTAACTAGGGAACCCACT
GCTTAAGCCTCAATAAAGCTTGCCTTGAGTGCTTCAAGTAGTGTGTGCCCGTCTGTTGTGTGACTCTGGT
AACTAGAGATCCCTCAGACCCTTTTAGTCAGTGTGGAAAATCTCTAGCAGGGCCCGTTTAAACCCGCTGA
TCAGCCTCGACTGTGCCTTCTAGTTGCCAGCCATCTGTTGTTTGCCCCTCCCCCGTGCCTTCCTTGACCC
TGGAAGGTGCCACTCCCACTGTCCTTTCCTAATAAAATGAGGAAATTGCATCGCATTGTCTGAGTAGGTG
TCATTCTATTCTGGGGGGTGGGGTGGGGCAGGACAGCAAGGGGGAGGATTGGGAAGACAATAGCAGGCAT
GCTGGGGATGCGGTGGGCTCTATGGCTTCTGAGGCGGAAAGAACCAGCTGGGGCTCTAGGGGGTATCCCC
[124 nt withheld, positions 7001-7124]
C
[91 nt withheld, positions 7126-7216]
A
[49 nt withheld, positions 7218-7266]
CCTTTGACGTTGGAGTCCACGTTCTTT
[37 nt withheld, positions 7294-7330]
ACCCTATCTCGGTCTATTCTTTTGATTTATAAGGGATTTTGCCGATTTCGGCCTATTGGTTAAAAAATGA
GCTGATTTAACAAAAATTTAACGCGAATTAATTCTGTGGAATGTGTGTCAGTTAGGGTGTGGAAAGTCCC
CAGGCTCCCCAGCAGGCAGAAGTATGCAAAGCATGCATCTCAATTAGTCAGCAACCAGGTGTGGAAAGTC
CCCAGGCTCCCCAGCAGGCAGAAGTATGCAAAGCATGCATCTCAATTAGTCAGCAACCATAGTCCCGCCC
CTAACTCCGCCCATCCCGCCCCTAACTCCGCCCAGTTCCGCCCATTCTCCGCCCCATGGCTGACTAATTT
TTTTTATTTATGCAGAGGCCGAGGCCGCCTCTGCCTCTGAGCTATTCCAGAAGTAGTGAGGAGGCTTTTT
TGGAGGCCTAGGCTTTTGCAAAAAGCTCCCGGGAGCTTGTATATCCATTTTCGGATCTGATCAGCACGTG
TTGACAATTAATCATCGGCATAGTATATCGGCATAGTATAATACGACAAGGTGAGGAACTAAACCATGGC
CAAGTTGACCAGTGCCGTTCCGGTGCTCACCGCGCGCGACGTCGCCGGAGCGGTCGAGTTCTGGACCGAC
CGGCTCGGGTTCTCCCGGGACTTCGTGGAGGACGACTTCGCCGGTGTGGTCCGGGACGACGTGACCCTGT
TCATCAGCGCGGTCCAGGACCAGGTGGTGCCGGACAACACCCTGGCCTGGGTGTGGGTGCGCGGCCTGGA
CGAGCTGTACGCCGAGTGGTCGGAGGTCGTGTCCACGAACTTCCGGGACGCCTCCGGGCCGGCCATGACC
GAGATCGGCGAGCAGCCGTGGGGGCGGGAGTTCGCCCTGCGCGACCCGGCCGGCAACTGCGTGCACTTCG
TGGCCGAGGAGCAGGACTGACACGTGCTACGAGATTTCGATTCCACCGCCGCCTTCTATGAAAGGTTGGG
CTTCGGAATCGTTTTCCGGGACGCCGGCTGGATGATCCTCCAGCGCGGGGATCTCATGCTGGAGTTCTTC
GCCCACCCCAACTTGTTTATTGCAGCTTATAATGGTTACAAATAAAGCAATAGCATCACAAATTTCACAA
ATAAAGCATTTTTTTCACTGCATTCTAGTTGTGGTTTGTCCAAACTCATCAATGTATCTTATCATGTCTG
TATACCGTCGACCTCTAGCTAGAGCTTGGCGTAATCATGGTCATAGCTGTTTCCTGTGTGAAATTGTTAT
CCGCTCACAATTCCACACAACATACGAGCCGGAAGCATAAAGTGTAAAGCCTGGGGTGCCTAATGAGTGA
GCTAACTCACATTAATTGCGTTGCGCTCACTGCCCGCTTTCCAGTCGGGAAACCTGTCGTGCCAGCTGCA
TTAATGAATCGGCCAACGCGCGGGGAGAGGCGGTTTGCGTATTGGGCGCTCTTCCGCTTCCTCGCTCACT
GACTCGCTGCGCTCGGTCGTTCGGCTGCGGCGAGCGGTATCAGCTCACTCAAAGGCGGTAATACGGTTAT
CCACAGAATCAGGGGATAACGCAGGAAAGAACATGTGAGCAAAAGGCCAGCAAAAGGCCAGGAACCGTAA
AAAGGCCGCGTTGCTGGCGTTTTTCCATAGGCTCCGCCCCCCTGACGAGCATCACAAAAATCGACGCTCA
AGTCAGAGGTGGCGAAACCCGACAGGACTATAAAGATACCAGGCGTTTCCCCCTGGAAGCTCCCTCGTGC
GCTCTCCTGTTCCGACCCTGCCGCTTACCGGATACCTGTCCGCCTTTCTCCCTTCGGGAAGCGTGGCGCT
TTCTCATAGCTCACGCTGTAGGTATCTCAGTTCGGTGTAGGTCGTTCGCTCCAAGCTGGGCTGTGTGCAC
GAACCCCCCGTTCAGCCCGACCGCTGCGCCTTATCCGGTAACTATCGTCTTGAGTCCAACCCGGTAAGAC
ACGACTTATCGCCACTGGCAGCAGCCACTGGTAACAGGATTAGCAGAGCGAGGTATGTAGGCGGTGCTAC
AGAGTTCTTGAAGTGGTGGCCTAACTACGGCTACACTAGAAGAACAGTATTTGGTATCTGCGCTCTGCTG
AAGCCAGTTACCTTCGGAAAAAGAGTTGGTAGCTCTTGATCCGGCAAACAAACCACCGCTGGTAGCGGTG
GTTTTTTTGTTTGCAAGCAGCAGATTACGCGCAGAAAAAAAGGATCTCAAGAAGATCCTTTGATCTTTTC
TACGGGGTCTGACGCTCAGTGGAACGAAAACTCACGTTAAGGGATTTTGGTCATGAGATTATCAAAAAGG
ATCTTCACCTAGATCCTTTTAAATTAAAAATGAAGTTTTAAATCAATCTAAAGTATATATGAGTAAACTT
GGTCTGACAGTTACCAATGCTTAATCAGTGAGGCACCTATCTCAGCGATCTGTCTATTTCGTTCATCCAT
AGTTGCCTGACTCCCCGTCGTGTAGATAACTACGATACGGGAGGGCTTACCATCTGGCCCCAGTGCTGCA
ATGATACCGCGAGACCCACGCTCACCGGCTCCAGATTTATCAGCAATAAACCAGCCAGCCGGAAGGGCCG
AGCGCAGAAGTGGTCCTGCAACTTTATCCGCCTCCATCCAGTCTATTAATTGTTGCCGGGAAGCTAGAGT
AAGTAGTTCGCCAGTTAATAGTTTGCGCAACGTTGTTGCCATTGCTACAGGCATCGTGGTGTCACGCTCG
TCGTTTGGTATGGCTTCATTCAGCTCCGGTTCCCAACGATCAAGGCGAGTTACATGATCCCCCATGTTGT
GCAAAAAAGCGGTTAGCTCCTTCGGTCCTCCGATCGTTGTCAGAAGTAAGTTGGCCGCAGTGTTATCACT
CATGGTTATGGCAGCACTGCATAATTCTCTTACTGTCATGCCATCCGTAAGATGCTTTTCTGTGACTGGT
GAGTACTCAACCAAGTCATTCTGAGAATAGTGTATGCGGCGACCGAGTTGCTCTTGCCCGGCGTCAATAC
GGGATAATACCGCGCCACATAGCAGAACTTTAAAAGTGCTCATCATTGGAAAACGTTCTTCGGGGCGAAA
ACTCTCAAGGATCTTACCGCTGTTGAGATCCAGTTCGATGTAACCCACTCGTGCACCCAACTGATCTTCA
GCATCTTTTACTTTCACCAGCGTTTCTGGGTGAGCAAAAACAGGAAGGCAAAATGCCGCAAAAAAGGGAA
TAAGGGCGACACGGAAATGTTGAATACTCATACTCTTCCTTTTTCAATATTATTGAAGCATTTATCAGGG
TTATTGTCTCATGAGCGGATACATATTTGAATGTATTTAGAAAAATAAACAAATAGGGGTTCCGCGCACA
TTTCCCCGAAAAGTGCCACCTGACGTCGACGGATCGGGAGATCTCCCGATCCCCTATGGTGCACTCTCAG
TACAATCTGCTCTGATGCCGCATAGTTAAGCCAGTATCTGCTCCCTGCTTGTGTGTTGGAGGTCGCTGAG
TAGTGCGCGAGCAAAATTTAAGCTACAACAAGGCAAGGCTTGACCGACAATTGCATGAAGAATCTGCTTA
GGGTTAGGCGTTTTGCGCTGCTTCGCGATGTACGGGCCAGATATACGCGTT
Features (pLannotate 1.2.2; 35 found; start..end, strand, type, name):
      1..380     +  enhancer       CMV enhancer: human cytomegalovirus immediate early enhancer
    381..580     +  promoter       CMV promoter: human cytomegalovirus (CMV) immediate early promoter
    598..778     +  LTR            5' LTR (truncated): truncated 5' long terminal repeat (LTR) from HIV-1
    825..950     +  misc_feature   HIV-1 Ψ: packaging signal of human immunodeficiency virus type 1
    934..1297    +  CDS            HIV-1 gag (fragment): gag protein from human immunodeficiency virus 1; gag
   1443..1676    +  misc_feature   RRE: The Rev response element (RRE) of HIV-1 allows for Rev-dependent mRNA export from the nucleus to the cytoplasm.
   2053..2153    +  CDS            Rev (fragment): human immunodeficiency virus 1 (HIV-1) Rev protein; rev; enhances nuclear export of unspliced and incompletely spliced viral mRNAs
   2203..2320    +  misc_feature   cPPT/CTS: central polypurine tract and central termination sequence of HIV-1
   2376..2575    +  promoter       H1 promoter (fragment): human H1 RNA promoter
   2575..2595    +  promoter       PLtetO-1 promoter (fragment): modified phage lambda PL promoter with tet operator sites (Lutz and Bujard, 1997)
   2615..2690    +  misc_RNA       gRNA scaffold: guide RNA scaffold for the Streptococcus pyogenes CRISPR/Cas9 system
   2726..3937    +  promoter       UbC promoter: human ubiquitin C promoter
   3948..3970    -  misc_feature   MCS (fragment): pUC18/19 multiple cloning site
   3981..4601    +  CDS            tetR: TETR2_ECOLX - Experimental evidence at protein level: Swiss-Prot protein existence level 1. TetR is the repressor of the tetracycline resistance element; its N-terminal region forms a helix-turn-helix structure and binds DNA. Binding of tetracycline to TetR reduces the repressor affinity for the tetracycline resistance gene (tetA) promoter operator sites. From Escherichia coli.
   4665..5375    +  CDS            mCherry: monomeric derivative of DsRed fluorescent protein (Shaner et al., 2004) mammalian codon-optimized
   5380..5403    +  misc_feature   MCS (fragment): pBluescript multiple cloning site
   5403..5991    +  misc_feature   WPRE: woodchuck hepatitis virus posttranscriptional regulatory element
   5928..6512    +  CDS            nef (fragment): NEF_HV1H2 - Experimental evidence at protein level: Swiss-Prot protein existence level 1. Extracellular Nef protein targets CD4(+) T-lymphocytes for apoptosis by interacting with CXCR4 surface receptors. From Human immunodeficiency virus type 1 group M subtype B (isolate HXB2) (HIV-1).
   6519..6699    +  LTR            5' LTR (truncated): truncated 5' long terminal repeat (LTR) from HIV-1
   6731..6955    +  polyA_signal   bGH poly(A) signal: bovine growth hormone polyadenylation signal
   6959..6980    +  promoter       SV40 promoter (fragment): SV40 enhancer and early promoter
   7001..7429    +  rep_origin     f1 ori (sequence partly withheld): f1 bacteriophage origin of replication; arrow indicates direction of (+) strand synthesis
   7443..7772    +  promoter       SV40 promoter: SV40 enhancer and early promoter
   7820..7867    +  promoter       EM7 promoter: synthetic bacterial promoter&nbsp
   7886..8260    +  CDS            BleoR: antibiotic-binding protein; Sh ble from Streptoalloteichus hindustanus; confers resistance to bleomycin, phleomycin, and Zeocin™
   8270..8395    +  CDS            ble (fragment): BLE_KLEPN - Experimental evidence at protein level: Swiss-Prot protein existence level 1. Binding protein with a strong affinity to the bleomycin family of antibiotics. Binds to CL990; an antimitotic-antibiotic compound. From Klebsiella pneumoniae.
   8390..8511    +  polyA_signal   SV40 poly(A) signal: SV40 polyadenylation signal
   8582..8604    -  protein_bind   lac operator (fragment): The lac repressor binds to the lac operator to inhibit transcription in E. coli. This inhibition can be relieved by adding lactose or isopropyl-β-D-thiogalactopyranoside (IPTG). lac repressor encoded by lacI
   8608..8638    -  promoter       lac promoter: promoter for the E. coli lac operon
   8653..8674    -  protein_bind   CAP binding site: CAP binding activates transcription in the presence of cAMP. E. coli catabolite activator protein
   8687..8779    -  CDS            lacI (fragment): lac repressor; lacI; The lac repressor binds to the lac operator to inhibit transcription in E. coli. This inhibition can be relieved by adding lactose or isopropyl-β-D-thiogalactopyranoside (IPTG).
   8962..9550    -  rep_origin     ori: high-copy-number ColE1/pMB1/pBR322/pUC origin of replication
   9721..10581   -  CDS            AmpR: β-lactamase; bla; confers resistance to ampicillin, carbenicillin, and related antibiotics
  10582..10686   -  promoter       AmpR promoter: bla
  10745..10797   -  misc_feature   bom (fragment): basis of mobility region from pBR322
