[The description below was written by a language model from this plasmid's Addgene catalogue record and pLannotate feature annotations shown in this document.]
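Description:
FgH1tUTCherry is an empty lentiviral CRISPR backbone, derived from FUGW, for inducible expression of a single guide RNA in mammalian cells with a red fluorescent marker. It is propagated in E. coli as a high-copy plasmid through a ColE1/pUC-type origin with ampicillin selection. The backbone also carries an f1 origin and an SV40/EM7-driven bleomycin/Zeocin resistance cassette outside the viral region. The packaged portion has a third-generation-style layout. A CMV enhancer/promoter replaces the upstream part of the 5' LTR to drive genomic RNA synthesis. It is followed by the HIV-1 Ψ packaging signal with a gag fragment, the RRE for Rev-dependent export and the cPPT/CTS. A WPRE, a truncated 3' LTR and a bGH polyadenylation signal lie at the downstream end.

The payload has two units. The first is a human H1 RNA polymerase III promoter modified with a tet operator sequence (the "H1t" promoter), placed directly upstream of the Streptococcus pyogenes Cas9 guide RNA scaffold. No guide is present, and a targeting sequence is inserted by restriction cloning between the promoter and the scaffold. The second is a human ubiquitin C promoter driving Tet repressor followed by mCherry. The annotation does not identify the short linker between these two coding regions. Constitutively produced TetR binds the operator and silences guide transcription until a tetracycline-class inducer releases it, while mCherry marks transduced cells for sorting or tracking. Cas9 is not encoded on this vector and must be supplied separately. The construct is suited to temporally controlled genome editing in cell lines or in vivo models.
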