Addgene plasmid #85552: FgH1tUTCherry
Purpose: (Empty Backbone) Inducible expression of guide with fluorescent Cherry reporter
Depositing lab: Marco Herold. Depositing organization: Walter and Eliza Hall Institute of Medical Research.
Backbone
  Vector backbone: FUGW
  Backbone manufacturer: David Baltimore
  Backbone size (bp): 10935
  Vector type: Mammalian Expression, Lentiviral, CRISPR
  Promoter: H1t
Growth in bacteria
  Bacterial resistance: Ampicillin, 100 μg/mL
  Growth temperature: 37°C
  Growth strain: NEB Stable
  Copy number: High Copy
Gene/Insert
  Cloning method: Restriction Enzyme
Terms and licenses: Academic/Nonprofit Terms; Industry Terms: Not Available to Industry
How to cite: FgH1tUTCherry was a gift from Marco Herold (Addgene plasmid # 85552 ; http://n2t.net/addgene:85552 ; RRID:Addgene_85552)
